Addgene plasmid #139593: pET28a-KinN
Purpose: expresses KinN in E. coli
Depositing lab: Emily Balskus. Depositing organization: Harvard University. Publication: Glutamic acid is a carrier for hydrazine during the biosyntheses of fosfazinomycin and kinamycin. Wang KA, Ng TL, Wang P, Huang Z, Balskus EP, van der Donk WA. Nat Commun. 2018 Sep 11;9(1):3687. doi: 10.1038/s41467-018-06083-7. PubMed 30206228.
Backbone
  Vector backbone: pET28a
  Backbone size w/o insert (bp): 5308
  Vector type: Bacterial Expression
Growth in bacteria
  Bacterial resistance: Kanamycin, 50 μg/mL
  Growth temperature: 37°C
  Growth strain: DH5alpha
  Copy number: High Copy
Gene/Insert
  Gene/Insert name: kinN
  Species: Streptomyces murayamaensis ATCC 21414
  Insert size (bp): 405
  Promoter: T7
  Tag / fusion protein: hexahistidine (N terminal on backbone)
  Cloning method: Gibson Cloning
  Sequencing primers: 5′ T7; 3′ T7 Rev
Terms and licenses: Academic/Nonprofit Terms; Industry Terms: Not Available to Industry
How to cite: pET28a-KinN was a gift from Emily Balskus (Addgene plasmid # 139593 ; http://n2t.net/addgene:139593 ; RRID:Addgene_139593)
