[The description below was written by a language model from this plasmid's Addgene catalogue record and pLannotate feature annotations shown in this document.]
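Description:
pET28a-KinN is a bacterial expression plasmid built on the pET28a backbone for producing KinN, a small protein encoded by a 405 bp gene from Streptomyces murayamaensis ATCC 21414, in E. coli. The sequenced construct is about 5.7 kb. It is maintained through a ColE1/pBR322-type origin accompanied by the bom region and the rop gene. The catalogue lists it as high copy, although rop normally moderates copy number in this plasmid family. Selection is by kanamycin through the aph(3')-Ia KanR gene. An f1 origin is also present, and the short AmpR promoter and tetracycline-resistance fragments flagged by the annotation are backbone remnants rather than functional markers.

The kinN coding sequence was inserted by Gibson assembly downstream of the T7 promoter, lac operator and T7 gene 10 ribosome binding site, and upstream of the T7 terminator. The plasmid carries lacI, so transcription is repressed until an inducer such as IPTG is added, and expression requires a host that supplies T7 RNA polymerase. The protein is fused at its N terminus to the backbone-encoded hexahistidine tag followed by a thrombin cleavage site, which allows metal-affinity purification and optional tag removal. The automated annotation labels this His stretch as a fragment of a composite tag. It does not annotate kinN itself, which presumably occupies the unannotated gap after the thrombin site. A second His-coding stretch lies downstream of the insert, as in the parent vector, but the record does not indicate whether it is translated. The associated work concerns hydrazine transfer in kinamycin and fosfazinomycin biosynthesis, consistent with using this plasmid to make recombinant KinN for biochemical study.
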