Features (pLannotate 1.2.2; 20 found; start..end, strand, type, name):
    103..121     +  promoter       T7 promoter: promoter for bacteriophage T7 RNA polymerase
    122..146     +  protein_bind   lac operator: The lac repressor binds to the lac operator to inhibit transcription in E. coli. This inhibition can be relieved by adding lactose or isopropyl-β-D-thiogalactopyranoside (IPTG). lac repressor encoded by lacI
    161..183     +  RBS            RBS: efficient ribosome binding site from bacteriophage T7 gene 10 (Olins and Rangwala, 1989)
    202..218     +  CDS            capTEV™ (fragment): composite tag for in vivo biotinylation, TEV protease cleavage, and 6xHis tagging
    229..246     +  CDS            thrombin site: thrombin recognition and cleavage site
    676..693     +  CDS            9xHis (fragment): 9xHis affinity tag
    703..752     +  CDS            SET1 (fragment): solubility-enhancement tag derived from T7 phage gene 10B
    760..807     +  terminator     T7 terminator: transcription terminator for bacteriophage T7 RNA polymerase
    844..1272    +  rep_origin     f1 ori (sequence partly withheld): f1 bacteriophage origin of replication; arrow indicates direction of (+) strand synthesis
   1325..1382    +  promoter       AmpR promoter (fragment): bla
   1391..2206    -  CDS            KanR: aminoglycoside phosphotransferase; aph(3')-Ia; confers resistance to kanamycin in bacteria or G418 (Geneticin®) in eukaryotes
   2328..2916    +  rep_origin     ori: high-copy-number ColE1/pMB1/pBR322/pUC origin of replication
   3102..3241    -  misc_feature   bom: basis of mobility region from pBR322
   3343..3534    -  CDS            rop: Rop protein, which maintains plasmids at low copy number; rop
   3551..3931    +  CDS            YPB1_ECOLX: Protein predicted: Swiss-Prot protein existence level 4. From Escherichia coli.
   4003..4294    -  CDS            TcR (fragment): tetracycline efflux protein; tet; confers resistance to tetracycline
   4309..4330    -  protein_bind   CAP binding site: CAP binding activates transcription in the presence of cAMP. E. coli catabolite activator protein
   4343..5425    -  CDS            lacI: lac repressor; lacI; The lac repressor binds to the lac operator to inhibit transcription in E. coli. This inhibition can be relieved by adding lactose or isopropyl-β-D-thiogalactopyranoside (IPTG).
   5426..5503    -  promoter       lacI promoter: lacI
   5511..81      -  CDS            TcR (fragment) (across the origin): tetracycline efflux protein; tet; confers resistance to tetracycline
>Addgene plasmid #139593 | pET28a-KinN | addgene full sequence | sequence record 273443 | Addgene NGS Result
GTGATGTCGGCGATATAGGCGCCAGCAACCGCACCTGTGGCGCCGGTGATGCCGGCCACGATGCGTCCGG
CGTAGAGGATCGAGATCTCGATCCCGCGAAATTAATACGACTCACTATAGGGGAATTGTGAGCGGATAAC
AATTCCCCTCTAGAAATAATTTTGTTTAACTTTAAGAAGGAGATATACCATGGGCAGCAGCCATCATCAT
CATCATCACAGCAGCGGCCTGGTGCCGCGCGGCAGCCATATGACCTGGACGACTGAGCGGGTGGAGGGCG
CCGACCTGGACCTGGAGGCGGTCCTCGACGTCTACCGCAGCTCCGGGCTCGGCGAGCGCCGTCCCATCGA
GGACGTGGAGCGGTTCGCCGCCATGGTCCGCAACGCCAACCTCGTGGTGGTGGCGCGGGACGCGGAGGGC
AGGCTCATCGGCATCGCCCGCAGCATCTCCGACTTCTCCTACGCGACGTACCTCTCGGACATCGCGGTGA
GCGGCGACTACCAGCGCTCGGGCATCGGCCGCGCGCTCATCGACGCCACGCAGAAGGAGGCCCCGCAGGC
GAAGATCATTCTCCTGTCGGCGCCGGCGGCGGTGGAGTACTACCCGCACATCGGCTTCACCCAGCACAAC
TCCGCCTGGGTGCTCAACCCGTAGAAGCTTGCGGCCGCACTCGAGCACCACCACCACCACCACTGAGATC
CGGCTGCTAACAAAGCCCGAAAGGAAGCTGAGTTGGCTGCTGCCACCGCTGAGCAATAACTAGCATAACC
CCTTGGGGCCTCTAAACGGGTCTTGAGGGGTTTTTTGCTGAAAGGAGGAACTATATCCGGATTGGCGAAT
GGG
[124 nt withheld, positions 844-967]
C
[91 nt withheld, positions 969-1059]
A
[49 nt withheld, positions 1061-1109]
CCTTTGACGTTGGAGTCCACGTTCTTT
[37 nt withheld, positions 1137-1173]
ACCCTATCTCGGTCTATTCTTTTGATTTATAAGGGATTTTGCCGATTTCGGCCTATTGGTTAAAAAATGA
GCTGATTTAACAAAAATTTAACGCGAATTTTAACAAAATATTAACGCTTACAATTTAGGTGGCACTTTTC
GGGGAAATGTGCGCGGAACCCCTATTTGTTTATTTTTCTAAATACATTCAAATATGTATCCGCTCATGAA
TTAATTCTTAGAAAAACTCATCGAGCATCAAATGAAACTGCAATTTATTCATATCAGGATTATCAATACC
ATATTTTTGAAAAAGCCGTTTCTGTAATGAAGGAGAAAACTCACCGAGGCAGTTCCATAGGATGGCAAGA
TCCTGGTATCGGTCTGCGATTCCGACTCGTCCAACATCAATACAACCTATTAATTTCCCCTCGTCAAAAA
TAAGGTTATCAAGTGAGAAATCACCATGAGTGACGACTGAATCCGGTGAGAATGGCAAAAGTTTATGCAT
TTCTTTCCAGACTTGTTCAACAGGCCAGCCATTACGCTCGTCATCAAAATCACTCGCATCAACCAAACCG
TTATTCATTCGTGATTGCGCCTGAGCGAGACGAAATACGCGATCGCTGTTAAAAGGACAATTACAAACAG
GAATCGAATGCAACCGGCGCAGGAACACTGCCAGCGCATCAACAATATTTTCACCTGAATCAGGATATTC
TTCTAATACCTGGAATGCTGTTTTCCCGGGGATCGCAGTGGTGAGTAACCATGCATCATCAGGAGTACGG
ATAAAATGCTTGATGGTCGGAAGAGGCATAAATTCCGTCAGCCAGTTTAGTCTGACCATCTCATCTGTAA
CATCATTGGCAACGCTACCTTTGCCATGTTTCAGAAACAACTCTGGCGCATCGGGCTTCCCATACAATCG
ATAGATTGTCGCACCTGATTGCCCGACATTATCGCGAGCCCATTTATACCCATATAAATCAGCATCCATG
TTGGAATTTAATCGCGGCCTAGAGCAAGACGTTTCCCGTTGAATATGGCTCATAACACCCCTTGTATTAC
TGTTTATGTAAGCAGACAGTTTTATTGTTCATGACCAAAATCCCTTAACGTGAGTTTTCGTTCCACTGAG
CGTCAGACCCCGTAGAAAAGATCAAAGGATCTTCTTGAGATCCTTTTTTTCTGCGCGTAATCTGCTGCTT
GCAAACAAAAAAACCACCGCTACCAGCGGTGGTTTGTTTGCCGGATCAAGAGCTACCAACTCTTTTTCCG
AAGGTAACTGGCTTCAGCAGAGCGCAGATACCAAATACTGTCCTTCTAGTGTAGCCGTAGTTAGGCCACC
ACTTCAAGAACTCTGTAGCACCGCCTACATACCTCGCTCTGCTAATCCTGTTACCAGTGGCTGCTGCCAG
TGGCGATAAGTCGTGTCTTACCGGGTTGGACTCAAGACGATAGTTACCGGATAAGGCGCAGCGGTCGGGC
TGAACGGGGGGTTCGTGCACACAGCCCAGCTTGGAGCGAACGACCTACACCGAACTGAGATACCTACAGC
GTGAGCTATGAGAAAGCGCCACGCTTCCCGAAGGGAGAAAGGCGGACAGGTATCCGGTAAGCGGCAGGGT
CGGAACAGGAGAGCGCACGAGGGAGCTTCCAGGGGGAAACGCCTGGTATCTTTATAGTCCTGTCGGGTTT
CGCCACCTCTGACTTGAGCGTCGATTTTTGTGATGCTCGTCAGGGGGGCGGAGCCTATGGAAAAACGCCA
GCAACGCGGCCTTTTTACGGTTCCTGGCCTTTTGCTGGCCTTTTGCTCACATGTTCTTTCCTGCGTTATC
CCCTGATTCTGTGGATAACCGTATTACCGCCTTTGAGTGAGCTGATACCGCTCGCCGCAGCCGAACGACC
GAGCGCAGCGAGTCAGTGAGCGAGGAAGCGGAAGAGCGCCTGATGCGGTATTTTCTCCTTACGCATCTGT
GCGGTATTTCACACCGCAATGGTGCACTCTCAGTACAATCTGCTCTGATGCCGCATAGTTAAGCCAGTAT
ACACTCCGCTATCGCTACGTGACTGGGTCATGGCTGCGCCCCGACACCCGCCAACACCCGCTGACGCGCC
CTGACGGGCTTGTCTGCTCCCGGCATCCGCTTACAGACAAGCTGTGACCGTCTCCGGGAGCTGCATGTGT
CAGAGGTTTTCACCGTCATCACCGAAACGCGCGAGGCAGCTGCGGTAAAGCTCATCAGCGTGGTCGTGAA
GCGATTCACAGATGTCTGCCTGTTCATCCGCGTCCAGCTCGTTGAGTTTCTCCAGAAGCGTTAATGTCTG
GCTTCTGATAAAGCGGGCCATGTTAAGGGCGGTTTTTTCCTGTTTGGTCACTGATGCCTCCGTGTAAGGG
GGATTTCTGTTCATGGGGGTAATGATACCGATGAAACGAGAGAGGATGCTCACGATACGGGTTACTGATG
ATGAACATGCCCGGTTACTGGAACGTTGTGAGGGTAAACAACTGGCGGTATGGATGCGGCGGGACCAGAG
AAAAATCACTCAGGGTCAATGCCAGCGCTTCGTTAATACAGATGTAGGTGTTCCACAGGGTAGCCAGCAG
CATCCTGCGATGCAGATCCGGAACATAATGGTGCAGGGCGCTGACTTCCGCGTTTCCAGACTTTACGAAA
CACGGAAACCGAAGACCATTCATGTTGTTGCTCAGGTCGCAGACGTTTTGCAGCAGCAGTCGCTTCACGT
TCGCTCGCGTATCGGTGATTCATTCTGCTAACCAGTAAGGCAACCCCGCCAGCCTAGCCGGGTCCTCAAC
GACAGGAGCACGATCATGCGCACCCGTGGGGCCGCCATGCCGGCGATAATGGCCTGCTTCTCGCCGAAAC
GTTTGGTGGCGGGACCAGTGACGAAGGCTTGAGCGAGGGCGTGCAAGATTCCGAATACCGCAAGCGACAG
GCCGATCATCGTCGCGCTCCAGCGAAAGCGGTCCTCGCCGAAAATGACCCAGAGCGCTGCCGGCACCTGT
CCTACGAGTTGCATGATAAAGAAGACAGTCATAAGTGCGGCGACGATAGTCATGCCCCGCGCCCACCGGA
AGGAGCTGACTGGGTTGAAGGCTCTCAAGGGCATCGGTCGAGATCCCGGTGCCTAATGAGTGAGCTAACT
TACATTAATTGCGTTGCGCTCACTGCCCGCTTTCCAGTCGGGAAACCTGTCGTGCCAGCTGCATTAATGA
ATCGGCCAACGCGCGGGGAGAGGCGGTTTGCGTATTGGGCGCCAGGGTGGTTTTTCTTTTCACCAGTGAG
ACGGGCAACAGCTGATTGCCCTTCACCGCCTGGCCCTGAGAGAGTTGCAGCAAGCGGTCCACGCTGGTTT
GCCCCAGCAGGCGAAAATCCTGTTTGATGGTGGTTAACGGCGGGATATAACATGAGCTGTCTTCGGTATC
GTCGTATCCCACTACCGAGATATCCGCACCAACGCGCAGCCCGGACTCGGTAATGGCGCGCATTGCGCCC
AGCGCCATCTGATCGTTGGCAACCAGCATCGCAGTGGGAACGATGCCCTCATTCAGCATTTGCATGGTTT
GTTGAAAACCGGACATGGCACTCCAGTCGCCTTCCCGTTCCGCTATCGGCTGAATTTGATTGCGAGTGAG
ATATTTATGCCAGCCAGCCAGACGCAGACGCGCCGAGACAGAACTTAATGGGCCCGCTAACAGCGCGATT
TGCTGGTGACCCAATGCGACCAGATGCTCCACGCCCAGTCGCGTACCGTCTTCATGGGAGAAAATAATAC
TGTTGATGGGTGTCTGGTCAGAGACATCAAGAAATAACGCCGGAACATTAGTGCAGGCAGCTTCCACAGC
AATGGCATCCTGGTCATCCAGCGGATAGTTAATGATCAGCCCACTGACGCGTTGCGCGAGAAGATTGTGC
ACCGCCGCTTTACAGGCTTCGACGCCGCTTCGTTCTACCATCGACACCACCACGCTGGCACCCAGTTGAT
CGGCGCGAGATTTAATCGCCGCGACAATTTGCGACGGCGCGTGCAGGGCCAGACTGGAGGTGGCAACGCC
AATCAGCAACGACTGTTTGCCCGCCAGTTGTTGTGCCACGCGGTTGGGAATGTAATTCAGCTCCGCCATC
GCCGCTTCCACTTTTTCCCGCGTTTTCGCAGAAACGTGGCTGGCCTGGTTCACCACGCGGGAAACGGTCT
GATAAGAGACACCGGCATACTCTGCGACATCGTATAACGTTACTGGTTTCACATTCACCACCCTGAATTG
ACTCTCTTCCGGGCGCTATCATGCCATACCGCGAAAGGTTTTGCGCCATTCGATGGTGTCCGGGATCTCG
ACGCTCTCCCTTATGCGACTCCTGCATTAGGAAGCAGCCCAGTAGTAGGTTGAGGCCGTTGAGCACCGCC
GCCGCAAGGAATGGTGCATGCAAGGAGATGGCGCCCAACAGTCCCCCGGCCACGGGGCCTGCCACCATAC
CCACGCCGAAACAAGCGCTCATGAGCCCGAAGTGGCGAGCCCGATCTTCCCCATCG
